>Addgene plasmid #148583 | pT7-V5-SBP-C1-Hs4EHP-I85AM101A_AE | depositor full sequence | sequence record 291031 | Full Sequence
TAGTTATTAATAGTAATCAATTACGGGGTCATTAGTTCATAGCCCATATATGGAGTTCCGCGTTACATAA
CTTACGGTAAATGGCCCGCCTGGCTGACCGCCCAACGACCCCCGCCCATTGACGTCAATAATGACGTATG
TTCCCATAGTAACGCCAATAGGGACTTTCCATTGACGTCAATGGGTGGAGTATTTACGGTAAACTGCCCA
CTTGGCAGTACATCAAGTGTATCATATGCCAAGTACGCCCCCTATTGACGTCAATGACGGTAAATGGCCC
GCCTGGCATTATGCCCAGTACATGACCTTATGGGACTTTCCTACTTGGCAGTACATCTACGTATTAGTCA
TCGCTATTACCATGGTGATGCGGTTTTGGCAGTACATCAATGGGCGTGGATAGCGGTTTGACTCACGGGG
ATTTCCAAGTCTCCACCCCATTGACGTCAATGGGAGTTTGTTTTGGCACCAAAATCAACGGGACTTTCCA
AAATGTCGTAACAACTCCGCCCCATTGACGCAAATGGGCGGTAGGCGTGTACGGTGGGAGGTCTATATAA
GCAGAGCTCTCTGGCTAACTAGAGAACCCACTGCTTACTGGCTTATCGAAATTAATACGACTCACTATAG
GGAGACCCAAGCTCTAGCGCTACCGGTCGCCACCATGGGTAAGCCTATCCCTAACCCTCTCCTCGGTCTC
GATTCTACGCCCGGAAGCGGTAGCGGTACGATGGACGAGAAGACCACCGGCTGGGGGGGCGGCCACGTGG
TGGAGGGCCTGGCCGGCGAGCTGGAGCAGCTGCGGGCCAGGCTGGAGCACCACCCTCAGGGCCAGCGGGA
GCCCAGATCTCGAGCTATGAACAACAAGTTCGACGCTTTGAAAGATGATGACAGTGGGGACCATGATCAG
AATGAAGAAAACAGCACACAGAAAGATGGTGAGAAGGAAAAAACGGAACGAGACAAGAATCAGAGCAGTA
GCAAGAGAAAGGCTGTTGTCCCTGGACCGGCAGAGCATCCCCTGCAGTACAACTACACTTTTTGGTACTC
CAGGAGAACCCCCGGCCGTCCCACGAGCTCACAGAGCTATGAACAGAATATCAAACAGGCTGGCACCTTT
GCCTCTGTGGAGCAGTTCTGGAGGTTTTATAGCCACGCGGTACGTCCTGGGGACCTGACAGGCCACAGTG
ACTTCCATCTCTTCAAAGAAGGAATTAAACCCATGTGGGAGGATGATGCAAATAAAAATGGTGGCAAGTG
GATTATTCGGCTGCGGAAGGGCTTGGCCTCCCGTTGCTGGGAGAATCTCATTTTGGCCATGCTGGGGGAA
CAGTTCATGGTTGGGGAGGAGATCTGTGGGGCTGTGGTGTCTGTCCGCTTTCAGGAAGACATTATTTCAA
TATGGAATAAGACTGCCAGTGACCAAGCAACCACAGCCCGAATCCGGGACACACTTCGGCGAGTGCTTAA
CCTACCTCCCAACACCATTATGGAATACAAAACTCACACCGACAGCATCAAAATGCCAGGCAGGCTGGGC
CCCCAAAGGCTCCTTTTTCAAAACCTCTGGAAGCCGCGGTTGAATGTGCCATGAGGATCCACCGGATCTA
GATAACTGATCATAATCAGCCATACCACATTTGTAGAGGTTTTACTTGCTTTAAAAAACCTCCCACACCT
CCCCCTGAACCTGAAACATAAAATGAATGCAATTGTTGTTGTTAACTTGTTTATTGCAGCTTATAATGGT
TACAAATAAAGCAATAGCATCACAAATTTCACAAATAAAGCATTTTTTTCACTGCATTCTAGTTGTGGTT
TGTCCAAACTCATCAATGTATCTTAACGCGTAAATTGTAAGCGTTAATATTTTGTTAAAATTCGCGTTAA
ATTTTTGTTAAATCAGCTCATTTTTTAACCAATAGGCCGAAATCGGCAAAATCCCTTATAAATCAAAAGA
ATAGACCGAGATAGGGT
[37 nt withheld, positions 1978-2014]
AAAGAACGTGGACTCCAACGTCAAAGG
[49 nt withheld, positions 2042-2090]
T
[91 nt withheld, positions 2092-2182]
G
[124 nt withheld, positions 2184-2307]
CAGGTGGCACTTTTCGGGGAAATGTGCGCGGAACCCCTATTTGTTTATTTTTCTAAATACATTCAAATAT
GTATCCGCTCATGAGACAATAACCCTGATAAATGCTTCAATAATATTGAAAAAGGAAGAGTCCTGAGGCG
GAAAGAACCAGCTGTGGAATGTGTGTCAGTTAGGGTGTGGAAAGTCCCCAGGCTCCCCAGCAGGCAGAAG
TATGCAAAGCATGCATCTCAATTAGTCAGCAACCAGGTGTGGAAAGTCCCCAGGCTCCCCAGCAGGCAGA
AGTATGCAAAGCATGCATCTCAATTAGTCAGCAACCATAGTCCCGCCCCTAACTCCGCCCATCCCGCCCC
TAACTCCGCCCAGTTCCGCCCATTCTCCGCCCCATGGCTGACTAATTTTTTTTATTTATGCAGAGGCCGA
GGCCGCCTCGGCCTCTGAGCTATTCCAGAAGTAGTGAGGAGGCTTTTTTGGAGGCCTAGGCTTTTGCAAA
GATCGATCAAGAGACAGGATGAGGATCGTTTCGCATGATTGAACAAGATGGATTGCACGCAGGTTCTCCG
GCCGCTTGGGTGGAGAGGCTATTCGGCTATGACTGGGCACAACAGACAATCGGCTGCTCTGATGCCGCCG
TGTTCCGGCTGTCAGCGCAGGGGCGCCCGGTTCTTTTTGTCAAGACCGACCTGTCCGGTGCCCTGAATGA
ACTGCAAGACGAGGCAGCGCGGCTATCGTGGCTGGCCACGACGGGCGTTCCTTGCGCAGCTGTGCTCGAC
GTTGTCACTGAAGCGGGAAGGGACTGGCTGCTATTGGGCGAAGTGCCGGGGCAGGATCTCCTGTCATCTC
ACCTTGCTCCTGCCGAGAAAGTATCCATCATGGCTGATGCAATGCGGCGGCTGCATACGCTTGATCCGGC
TACCTGCCCATTCGACCACCAAGCGAAACATCGCATCGAGCGAGCACGTACTCGGATGGAAGCCGGTCTT
GTCGATCAGGATGATCTGGACGAAGAGCATCAGGGGCTCGCGCCAGCCGAACTGTTCGCCAGGCTCAAGG
CGAGCATGCCCGACGGCGAGGATCTCGTCGTGACCCATGGCGATGCCTGCTTGCCGAATATCATGGTGGA
AAATGGCCGCTTTTCTGGATTCATCGACTGTGGCCGGCTGGGTGTGGCGGACCGCTATCAGGACATAGCG
TTGGCTACCCGTGATATTGCTGAAGAGCTTGGCGGCGAATGGGCTGACCGCTTCCTCGTGCTTTACGGTA
TCGCCGCTCCCGATTCGCAGCGCATCGCCTTCTATCGCCTTCTTGACGAGTTCTTCTGAGCGGGACTCTG
GGGTTCGAAATGACCGACCAAGCGACGCCCAACCTGCCATCACGAGATTTCGATTCCACCGCCGCCTTCT
ATGAAAGGTTGGGCTTCGGAATCGTTTTCCGGGACGCCGGCTGGATGATCCTCCAGCGCGGGGATCTCAT
GCTGGAGTTCTTCGCCCACCCTAGGGGGAGGCTAACTGAAACACGGAAGGAGACAATACCGGAAGGAACC
CGCGCTATGACGGCAATAAAAAGACAGAATAAAACGCACGGTGTTGGGTCGTTTGTTCATAAACGCGGGG
TTCGGTCCCAGGGCTGGCACTCTGTCGATACCCCACCGAGACCCCATTGGGGCCAATACGCCCGCGTTTC
TTCCTTTTCCCCACCCCACCCCCCAAGTTCGGGTGAAGGCCCAGGGCTCGCAGCCAACGTCGGGGCGGCA
GGCCCTGCCATAGCCTCAGGTTACTCATATATACTTTAGATTGATTTAAAACTTCATTTTTAATTTAAAA
GGATCTAGGTGAAGATCCTTTTTGATAATCTCATGACCAAAATCCCTTAACGTGAGTTTTCGTTCCACTG
AGCGTCAGACCCCGTAGAAAAGATCAAAGGATCTTCTTGAGATCCTTTTTTTCTGCGCGTAATCTGCTGC
TTGCAAACAAAAAAACCACCGCTACCAGCGGTGGTTTGTTTGCCGGATCAAGAGCTACCAACTCTTTTTC
CGAAGGTAACTGGCTTCAGCAGAGCGCAGATACCAAATACTGTCCTTCTAGTGTAGCCGTAGTTAGGCCA
CCACTTCAAGAACTCTGTAGCACCGCCTACATACCTCGCTCTGCTAATCCTGTTACCAGTGGCTGCTGCC
AGTGGCGATAAGTCGTGTCTTACCGGGTTGGACTCAAGACGATAGTTACCGGATAAGGCGCAGCGGTCGG
GCTGAACGGGGGGTTCGTGCACACAGCCCAGCTTGGAGCGAACGACCTACACCGAACTGAGATACCTACA
GCGTGAGCTATGAGAAAGCGCCACGCTTCCCGAAGGGAGAAAGGCGGACAGGTATCCGGTAAGCGGCAGG
GTCGGAACAGGAGAGCGCACGAGGGAGCTTCCAGGGGGAAACGCCTGGTATCTTTATAGTCCTGTCGGGT
TTCGCCACCTCTGACTTGAGCGTCGATTTTTGTGATGCTCGTCAGGGGGGCGGAGCCTATGGAAAAACGC
CAGCAACGCGGCCTTTTTACGGTTCCTGGCCTTTTGCTGGCCTTTTGCTCACATGTTCTTTCCTGCGTTA
TCCCCTGATTCTGTGGATAACCGTATTACCGCCATGCAT
Features (pLannotate 1.2.2; 17 found; start..end, strand, type, name):
     61..364     +  enhancer       CMV enhancer: human cytomegalovirus immediate early enhancer
    365..568     +  promoter       CMV promoter: human cytomegalovirus (CMV) immediate early promoter
    564..597     +  LTR            5' LTR (truncated) (fragment): truncated 5' long terminal repeat (LTR) from HIV-1
    613..631     +  promoter       T7 promoter: promoter for bacteriophage T7 RNA polymerase
    668..709     +  CDS            V5 tag: epitope tag from simian virus 5
    731..844     +  CDS            SBP: streptavidin-binding peptide selected from a peptide library; binds streptavidin with nanomolar affinity (Keefe et al., 2001)
    857..1591    +  CDS            EIF4E2: IF4E2_HUMAN - Also known as EIF4EL3. Experimental evidence at protein level: Swiss-Prot protein existence level 1. Recognizes and binds the 7-methylguanosine-containing mRNA cap during an early step in the initiation (PubMed:17368478, PubMed:25624349, PubMed:9582349). Acts as a repressor of translation initiation (PubMed:22751931). In contrast to EIF4E, it is unable to bind eIF4G (EIF4G1, EIF4G2 or EIF4G3), suggesting that it acts by competing with EIF4E and block assembly of eIF4F at the cap (By similarity). In P-bodies, component of a complex that promotes miRNA- mediated translational repre
   1617..1701    +  CDS            large T antigen (fragment): large T antigen from SV40 (simian virus 40)
   1724..1845    +  polyA_signal   SV40 poly(A) signal: SV40 polyadenylation signal
   1879..2307    -  rep_origin     f1 ori (sequence partly withheld): f1 bacteriophage origin of replication; arrow indicates direction of (+) strand synthesis
   2334..2438    +  promoter       AmpR promoter: bla
   2440..2797    +  promoter       SV40 promoter: SV40 enhancer and early promoter
   2832..3626    +  CDS            NeoR/KanR: aminoglycoside phosphotransferase from Tn5; aph(3')-II (or nptII); confers resistance to neomycin, kanamycin, and G418 (Geneticin®)
   3647..3799    +  CDS            ble (fragment): BLE_KLEPN - Experimental evidence at protein level: Swiss-Prot protein existence level 1. Binding protein with a strong affinity to the bleomycin family of antibiotics. Binds to CL990; an antimitotic-antibiotic compound. From Klebsiella pneumoniae.
   3858..3905    +  polyA_signal   HSV TK poly(A) signal: herpes simplex virus thymidine kinase polyadenylation signal (Cole and Stacy, 1985)
   3996..4012    -  polyA_signal   bGH poly(A) signal (fragment): bovine growth hormone polyadenylation signal
   4234..4822    +  rep_origin     ori: high-copy-number ColE1/pMB1/pBR322/pUC origin of replication
