[The description below was written by a language model from this plasmid's Addgene catalogue record and pLannotate feature annotations shown in this document.]
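Description:
pT7-V5-SBP-C1-Hs4EHP-I85AM101A_AE is a 4.9 kb mammalian expression plasmid encoding human 4EHP (eIF4E-2, gene EIF4E2) carrying two alanine substitutions, I85A and M101A. The catalogue lists the backbone as unknown. The annotated features show a CMV-driven expression unit paired with a dual-purpose NeoR/KanR cassette. In that cassette, the aminoglycoside phosphotransferase gene sits behind both a bacterial (bla) promoter and the SV40 enhancer/early promoter, and is followed by an HSV TK polyadenylation signal. It therefore confers kanamycin resistance in E. coli and could support G418 selection in mammalian cells. A high-copy ColE1/pUC-type origin drives propagation in bacteria, and an f1 origin is also present. Several short annotated fragments (HIV-1 LTR, SV40 large T antigen, ble, bGH poly(A)) are most likely partial sequence matches in the backbone rather than functional elements.

The payload is transcribed from the CMV immediate-early enhancer and promoter. A T7 promoter lies just downstream and would in principle also permit in vitro transcription by T7 RNA polymerase. The open reading frame begins with a V5 epitope tag, followed by a streptavidin-binding peptide (SBP) and then the 4EHP coding sequence, so the protein is tagged at its N terminus. An SV40 polyadenylation signal terminates the unit. The V5 tag allows immunodetection, and SBP allows pulldown on streptavidin resin.

4EHP is a cap-binding protein that represses translation initiation. The associated publication concerns how GIGYF1/2 proteins selectively bind 4EHP to repress target mRNAs, so this mutant was presumably used in binding or repression assays in human cells. The record does not state the specific effect of the two substitutions.
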