Addgene plasmid #148583: pT7-V5-SBP-C1-Hs4EHP-I85AM101A_AE
Purpose: Mammalian Expression of Hs4EHP-I85AM101A
Depositing lab: Elisa Izaurralde. Depositing organization: Max Planck Institute for Developmental Biology. Publication: GIGYF1/2 proteins use auxiliary sequences to selectively bind to 4EHP and repress target mRNA expression. Peter D, Weber R, Sandmeir F, Wohlbold L, Helms S, Bawankar P, Valkov E, Igreja C, Izaurralde E. Genes Dev. 2017 Jun 1;31(11):1147-1161. doi: 10.1101/gad.299420.117. Epub 2017 Jul 11. PubMed 28698298.
Backbone
  Vector backbone: Unknown
  Vector type: Mammalian Expression
Growth in bacteria
  Bacterial resistance: Kanamycin, 50 μg/mL
  Growth temperature: 37°C
  Growth strain: DH5alpha
  Copy number: High Copy
Gene/Insert
  Gene/Insert name: Hs4EHP-I85AM101A (alt name: eIF4E-2)
  Species: H. sapiens (human)
  Entrez Gene: EIF4E2 (a.k.a. 4E-LP, 4EHP, EIF4EL3, IF4e, h4EHP)
  Cloning method: Unknown
Terms and licenses: Academic/Nonprofit Terms; Industry Terms: Not Available to Industry
Depositor comments: ORF extracted from NCBI:NM_004846 or UniProt.: O60573-1 Plasmids from this collection were made available to the research community and donated after the lab closed. Please note that the sequence provided by the depositing laboratory may be theoretical/predicted or based on Sanger sequencing results. There may be discrepancies between sequencing results obtained by Addgene and the depositor sequence. If an Addgene verified sequence is not available, please contact before placing your order to request that our lab fully sequence the plasmid.
How to cite: pT7-V5-SBP-C1-Hs4EHP-I85AM101A_AE was a gift from Elisa Izaurralde (Addgene plasmid # 148583 ; http://n2t.net/addgene:148583 ; RRID:Addgene_148583)
